>Addgene plasmid #111259 | pUC18T-mini-Tn7T-Gm-Pc-mTurquoise2 | depositor full sequence | sequence record 209135 | pUC18T-mini-Tn7T-Gm-Pc-mTurquoise2 sequence 5859 bps
TCGCGCGTTTCGGTGATGACGGTGAAAACCTCTGACACATGCAGCTCCCGGAGACGGTCACAGCTTGTCT
GTAAGCGGATGCCGGGAGCAGACAAGCCCGTCAGGGCGCGTCAGCGGGTGTTGGCGGGTGTCGGGGCTGG
CTTAACTATGCGGCATCAGAGCAGATTGTACTGAGAGTGCACCATATGCGGTGTGAAATACCGCACAGAT
GCGTAAGGAGAAAATACCGCATCAGGCGCCATTCGCCATTCAGGCTGCGCAACTGTTGGGAAGGGCGATC
GGTGCGGGCCTCTTCGCTATTACGCCAGCTAGAGGACCAGCCGCGTAACCTGGCAAAATCGGTTACGGTT
GAGTAATAAATGGATGCCCTGCGTAAGCGGGTGTGGGCGGACAATAAAGTCTTAAACTGAACAAAATAGA
TCTAAACTATGACAATAAAGTCTTAAACTAGACAGAATAGTTGTAAACTGAAATCAGTCCAGTTATGCTG
TGAAAAAGCATACTGGACTTTTGTTATGGCTAAAGCAAACTCTTCATTTTCTGAAGTGCAAATTGCCCGT
CGTATTAAAGAGGGGCGTGGGGTTCGAGGTCGACGGTATCGATAAGCTAGCTTAATTAGCTGAGCTTGGA
CTCCTGTTGATAGATCCAGTAATGACCTCAGAACTCCATCTGGATTTGTTCAGAACGCTCGGTTGCCGCC
GGGCGTTTTTTATTGGTGAGAATCCAAGCTAGACTGCGATGAGTGGCAGGGCGGGGCGTAATTTTTTTAA
GGCAGTTATTGGTGCCCTTAAACGCCTGGGGTAATGACTCTCTAGCTTGAGGCATCAAATAAAACGAAAG
GCTCAGTCGAAAGACTGGGCCTTTCGTTTTATCTGTTGTTTGTCGGTGAACGCTCTCCTGAGTAGGACAA
ATCCGCCGCTAGGAGCTTGCGGCCCGGACGATCGAATTGGGGATCTTGAAGTTCCTATTCCGAAGTTCCT
ATTCTCTAGAAAGTATAGGAACTTCAGAGCGCTTTTGAAGCTGATGTGCTTAAAAACTTACTCAATGGAA
TTCTAGATCGAATTGGCCGCGGCGTTGTGACAATTTACCGAACAACTCCGCGGCCGGGAAGCCGATCTCG
GCTTGAACGAATTGTTAGGTGGCGGTACTTGGGTCGATATCAAAGTGCATCACTTCTTCCCGTATGCCCA
ACTTTGTATAGAGAGCCACTGCGGGATCGTCACCGTAATCTGCTTGCACGTAGATCACATAAGCACCAAG
CGCGTTGGCCTCATGCTTGAGGAGATTGATGAGCGCGGTGGCAATGCCCTGCCTCCGGTGCTCGCCGGAG
ACTGCGAGATCATAGATATAGATCTCACTACGCGGCTGCTCAAACCTGGGCAGAACGTAAGCCGCGAGAG
CGCCAACAACCGCTTCTTGGTCGAAGGCAGCAAGCGCGATGAATGTCTTACTACGGAGCAAGTTCCCGAG
GTAATCGGAGTCCGGCTGATGTTGGGAGTAGGTGGCTACGTCTCCGAACTCACGACCGAAAAGATCAAGA
GCAGCCCGCATGGATTTGACTTGGTCAGGGCCGAGCCTACATGTGCGAATGATGCCCATACTTGAGCCAC
CTAACTTTGTTTTAGGGCGACTGCCCTGCTGCGTAACATCGTTGCTGCTGCGTAACATCGTTGCTGCTCC
ATAACATCAAACATCGACCCACGGCGTAACGCGCTTGCTGCTTGGATGCCCGAGGCATAGACTGTACAAA
AAAACAGTCATAACAAGCCATGAAAACCGCCACTGCGCCGTTACCACCGCTGCGTTCGGTCAAGGTTCTG
GACCAGTTGCGTGAGCGCATACGCTACTTGCATTACAGTTTACGAACCGAACAGGCTTATGTCAATTCGA
TCCATTGCTGTTGACAAAGGGAATCAGGGGATCTTGAAGTTCCTATTCCGAAGTTCCTATTCTCTAGAAA
GTATAGGAACTTCAGAGCGCTTTTGAAGCTAATTCGATCATGCATGAGCTCTGTTGCTGACTCATACCAG
GCTAGTCCGAGGAGCTTTATGCTTGTAAACCGTTTTGTGAAAAAATTTTTAAAATAAAAAAGGGGACCTC
TAGGGTCCCCAATTAATTAGTAATATAATCTATTAAAGGTCATTCAAAAGGTCATCCACCGGATCAATTC
CCCTGCTCGCGCAGGCTGGGTGCCAAGCTCTCGGGTAACATCAAGGCCCGATCCTTGGAGCCCTTGCCCT
CCCGCACGATGATCGTGCCGTGATCGAAATCCAGATCCTTGACCCGCAGTTGCAAACCCTCACTGATCCG
CTAGTCCGAGGCCTCGAGATGCTTAAAGCTTAGTGATGGTGATGATGATGTGCGGCCGCTTACTTGTACA
GCTCGTCCATGCCCAGGGTGATGCCGGCCGCGGTCACGAACTCCAGCAGAACCATGTGGTCGCGTTTTTC
GTTAGGATCTTTACTGAGTTTACTTTGGGTGGAGAGGTAATGGTTGTCAGGCAGCAGAACGGGGCCGTCG
CCGATGGGGGTATTTTGTTGATAATGGTCTGCGAGTTGAACACCGCCGTCTTCGATATTATGGCGGATTT
TAAAATTAGCTTTGATGCCGTTTTTCTGTTTGTCAGCGGTGATGTAAACGTTGTCGGAGAAATAGTTGTA
TTCGAGTTTGTGGCCCAGGATGTTACCGTCTTCCTTAAAATCAATGCCCTTCAGTTCGATGCGGTTGACC
AGGGTATCGCCTTCGAATTTCACTTCGGCCCGAGTTTTGTAGTTGCCGTCGTCTTTGAAGAAAATGGTGC
GTTCTTGAACATAGCCTTCTGGCATGGCGCTTTTGAAGAAATCGTGTTGTTTCATATGGTCGGGGTAACG
GGCAAAGCATTGGACGCCCCAGCTCAAGGTGGTCACGAGGGTAGGCCAAGGAACAGGGAGTTTGCCGGTA
GTGCAGATAAATTTCAGGGTCAGTTTGCCGTAAGTTGCATCGCCCTCGCCTTCGCCGCTCACGGAAAATT
TATGGCCATTCACGTCGCCATCGAGTTCCACGAGGATTGGCACAACGCCGGTAAAGAGCTCTTCGCCCTT
GGAATTCATATGTATATCTCCTTCTTAAAGTTAAACAAAATTATTTCTTGAACGGGTTCGCTACCTGCAT
TACAGCCTACAGACCGAGAAGGCTTATGTCTACTGGGCCAAGGCATTTGTGTTGTGGACGGCCCGCAGCC
TTGGTGGGTTTCGACATCCGCGCGAAATGGGGCAAGCTGAAGTCGAGGGTTTTCTGACCATGCTCGCCAC
CGAGAAGCAAGTGGCGCCGGCCACCCACCGGCAGGCGCTCAACGCGCTGTTGTTCTTGTATCGGCTCGCG
AAGGCCTTGCAGGCCAACCAGATAAGTGAAATCTAGTTCCAAACTATTTTGTCATTTTTAATTTTCGTAT
TAGCTTACGACGCTACACCCAGTTCCCATCTATTTTGTCACTCTTCCCTAAATAATCCTTAAAAACTCCA
TTTCCACCCCTCCCAGTTCCCAACTATTTTGTCCGCCCACAGCGGGGCATTTTTCTTCCTGTTATGTTTG
GGCGCTGCATTAATGAATCGGCCAACGCGCGGGGAGAGGCGGTTTGCGTATTGGGCGCTCTTCCGCTTCC
TCGCTCACTGACCCGCTGCGCTCGGTCGTTCGGCTGCGGCGAGCGGTATCAGAGCTTATCGGCCAGCCTC
GCAGAGCAGGATTCCCGTTGAGCACCGCCAGGTGCGAATAAGGGACAGTGAAGAAGGAACACCCGCTCGC
GGGTGGGCCTACTTCACCTATCCTGCCCGGCTGACGCCGTTGGATACACCAAGGAAAGTCTACACGAACC
CTTTGGCAAAATCCTGTATATCGTGCGAAAAAGGATGGATATACCGAAAAAATCGCTATAATGACCCCGA
AGCAGGGTTATGCAGCGGAAAGTATACCTTAAGGAATCCCCTGATAACGCAGGAAAGAACATGTGAGCAA
AAGGCCAGCAAAAGGCCAGGAACCGTAAAAAGGCCGCGTTGCTGGCGTTTTTCCATAGGCTCCGCCCCCC
TGACGAGCATCACAAAAATCGACGCTCGAGTCAGAGGTGGCGAAACCCGACAGGACTATAAAGATACCAG
GCGTTTCCCCCTGGAAGCTCCCTCGTGCGCTCTCCTGTTCCGACCCTGCCGCTTACCGGATACCTGTCCG
CCTTTCTCCCTTCGGGAAGCGTGGCGCTTTCTCATAGCTCACGCTGTAGGTATCTCAGTTCGGTGTAGGT
CGTTCGCTCCAAGCTGGGCTGTGTGCACGAACCCCCCGTTCAGCCCGACCGCTGCGCCTTATCCGGTAAC
TATCGTCTTGAGTCCAACCCGGTAAGACACGACTTATCGCCACTGGCAGCAGCCACTGGTAACAGGATTA
GCAGAGCGAGGTATGTAGGCGGTGCTACAGAGTTCTTGAAGTGGTGGCCTAACTACGGCTACACTAGAAG
GACAGTATTTGGTATCTGCGCTCTGCTGAAGCCAGTTACCTTCGGAAAAAGAGTTGGTAGCTCTTGATCC
GGCAAACAAACCACCGCTGGTAGCGGTGGTTTTTTTGTTTGCAAGCAGCAGATTACGCGCAGAAAAAAAG
GATCTCAAGAAGATCCTTTGATCTTTTCTACGGGGTCTGACGCTCAGTGGAACGAAAACTCACGTTAAGG
GATTTTGGTCATGAGATTATCAAAAAGGATCTTCACCTAGATCCTTTTAAATTAAAAATGAAGTTTTAAA
TCAATCTAAAGTATATATGAGTAAACTTGGTCTGACAGTTACCAATGCTTAATCAGTGAGGCACCTATCT
CAGCGATCTGTCTATTTCGTTCATCCATAGTTGCCTGACTCCCCGTCGTGTAGATAACTACGATACGGGA
GGGCTTACCATCTGGCCCCAGTGCTGCAATGATACCGCGAGACCCACGCTCACCGGCTCCAGATTTATCA
GCAATAAACCAGCCAGCCGGAAGGGCCGAGCGCAGAAGTGGTCCTGCAACTTTATCCGCCTCCATCCAGT
CTATTAATTGTTGCCGGGAAGCTAGAGTAAGTAGTTCGCCAGTTAATAGTTTGCGCAACGTTGTTGCCAT
TGCTACAGGCATCGTGGTGTCACGCTCGTCGTTTGGTATGGCTTCATTCAGCTCCGGTTCCCAACGATCA
AGGCGAGTTACATGATCCCCCATGTTGTGCAAAAAAGCGGTTAGCTCCTTCGGTCCTCCGATCGTTGTCA
GAAGTAAGTTGGCCGCAGTGTTATCACTCATGGTTATGGCAGCACTGCATAATTCTCTTACTGTCATGCC
ATCCGTAAGATGCTTTTCTGTGACTGGTGAGTACTCAACCAAGTCATTCTGAGAATAGTGTATGCGGCGA
CCGAGTTGCTCTTGCCCGGCGTCAATACGGGATAATACCGCGCCACATAGCAGAACTTTAAAAGTGCTCA
TCATTGGAAAACGTTCTTCGGGGCGAAAACTCTCAAGGATCTTACCGCTGTTGAGATCCAGTTCGATGTA
ACCCACTCGTGCACCCAACTGATCTTCAGCATCTTTTACTTTCACCAGCGTTTCTGGGTGAGCAAAAACA
GGAAGGCAAAATGCCGCAAAAAAGGGAATAAGGGCGACACGGAAATGTTGAATACTCATACTCTTCCTTT
TTCAATATTATTGAAGCATTTATCAGGGTTATTGTCTCATGAGCGGATACATATTTGAATGTATTTAGAA
AAATAAACAAATAGGGGTTCCGCGCACATTTCCCCGAAAAGTGCCACCTGACGTCTAAGAAACCATTATT
ATCATGACATTAACCTATAAAAATAGGCGTATCACGAGGCCCTTTCGTC
Features (pLannotate 1.2.2; 22 found; start..end, strand, type, name):
    137..236     +  misc_feature   bom (fragment): basis of mobility region from pBR322
    242..310     -  CDS            lacZα (fragment): LacZα fragment of β-galactosidase; lacZ fragment
    382..580     -  mobile_element Tn7R (fragment): mini-Tn7 element (right end of the Tn7 transposon) Tn7
    584..608     -  misc_feature   MCS (fragment): pBluescript multiple cloning site
    629..723     +  terminator     lambda t0 terminator: transcription terminator from phage lambda
    733..762     +  CDS            CmR (fragment): chloramphenicol acetyltransferase confers resistance to chloramphenicol
    826..912     +  terminator     rrnB T1 terminator: Escherichia coli rrnB; transcription terminator T1 from the E. coli rrnB gene
    958..1005    +  protein_bind   FRT: FLP-mediated recombination occurs in the 8-bp core sequence TCTAGAAA (Turan and Bode, 2011). FLP recombinase from the Saccharomyces cerevisiae 2μ plasmid
   1135..1668    -  CDS            GmR: gentamycin acetyltransferase; aacC1; confers resistance to gentamycin
   1857..1885    -  promoter       Pc promoter: intI1 (promoter lies within the coding sequence); class 1 integron promoter
   1926..1973    +  protein_bind   FRT: FLP-mediated recombination occurs in the 8-bp core sequence TCTAGAAA (Turan and Bode, 2011). FLP recombinase from the Saccharomyces cerevisiae 2μ plasmid
   2173..2310    -  CDS            int (fragment): INT2_ECOLX - Protein inferred from homology: Swiss-Prot protein existence level 3. Putative integrase believed to be involved in the insertion of antibiotic resistance genes into plasmids and transposons. From Escherichia coli.
   2373..3089    -  CDS            mTurquoise2: mTurquoise2 is a basic (constitutively fluorescent) cyan fluorescent protein published in 2012, derived from Aequorea victoria. It is reported to be a rapidly-maturing monomer with very low acid sensitivity.
   3097..3119    -  RBS            RBS: efficient ribosome binding site from bacteriophage T7 gene 10 (Olins and Rangwala, 1989)
   3130..3351    +  CDS            int (fragment): INT2_ECOLX - Protein inferred from homology: Swiss-Prot protein existence level 3. Putative integrase believed to be involved in the insertion of antibiotic resistance genes into plasmids and transposons. From Escherichia coli.
   3376..3541    -  mobile_element Tn7L: mini-Tn7 element (left end of the Tn7 transposon) Tn7
   3574..3628    -  CDS            lacI (fragment): lac repressor; lacI; The lac repressor binds to the lac operator to inhibit transcription in E. coli. This inhibition can be relieved by adding lactose or isopropyl-β-D-thiogalactopyranoside (IPTG).
   3700..3808    -  oriT           oriT: incP origin of transfer
   4040..4628    -  rep_origin     ori: high-copy-number ColE1/pMB1/pBR322/pUC origin of replication
   4799..5659    -  CDS            AmpR: β-lactamase; bla; confers resistance to ampicillin, carbenicillin, and related antibiotics
   5660..5764    -  promoter       AmpR promoter: bla
   5859..35      +  CDS            rop (fragment) (across the origin): Rop protein, which maintains plasmids at low copy number; rop
