>Addgene plasmid #111259 | pUC18T-mini-Tn7T-Gm-Pc-mTurquoise2 | addgene full sequence | sequence record 215250 | Addgene NGS Result
TCGCGCGTTTCGGTGACGACGGTGAAAACCTCTGACACATGCAGCTCCCGGAGACGGTCACAGCTTGTCT
GTAAGCGGATGCCGGGAGCAGACAAGCCCGTCAGGGCGCGTCAGCGGGTGTTGGCGGGTGTCGGGGCTGG
CTTAACTATGCGGCATCAGAGCAGATTGTACTGAGAGTGCACCATATGCGGTGTGAAATACCGCACAGAT
GCGTAAGGAGAAAATACCGCATCAGGCGCCATTCGCCATTCAGGCTGCGCAACTGTTGGGAAGGGCGATC
GGTGCGGGCCTCTTCGCTATTACGCCAGCTAGAGGACCAGCCGCGTAACCTGGCAAAATCGGTTACGGTT
GAGTAATAAATGGATGCCCTGCGTAAGCAGGTGTGGGCGGACAATAAAGTCTTAAACTGAACAAAATAGA
TCTAAACTATGACAATAAAGTCTTAAACTAGACAGAATAGTTGTAAACTGAAATCAGTCCAGTTATGCTG
TGAAAAAGCATACTGGACTTTTGTTATGGCTAAAGCAAACTCTTCATTTTCTGAAGTGCAAATTGCCCGT
CGTATTAAAGAGGGGCGTGGGGTTCGAGGTCGACGGTATCGATAAGCTAGCTTAATTAGCTGAGCTTGGA
CTCCTGTTGATAGATCCAGTAATGACCTCAGAACTCCATCTGGATTTGTTCAGAACGCTCGGTTGCCGCC
GGGCGTTTTTTATTGGTGAGAATCCAAGCTAGACTGCGATGAGTGGCAGGGCGGGGCGTAATTTTTTTAA
GGCAGTTATTGGTGCCCTTAAACGCCTGGGGTAATGACTCTCTAGCTTGAGGCATCAAATAAAACGAAAG
GCTCAGTCGAAAGACTGGGCCTTTCGTTTTATCTGTTGTTTGTCGGTGAACGCTCTCCTGAGTAGGACAA
ATCCGCCGCTAGGAGCTTGCGGCCCGGACGATCGAATTGGGGATCTTGAAGTACCTATTCCGAAGTTCCT
ATTCTCTAGAAAGTATAGGAACTTCAGAGCGCTTTTGAAGCTGATGTGCTTAAAAACTTACTCAATGGAA
TTCTAGATCGAATTGGCCGCGGCGTTGTGACAATTTACCGAACAACTCCGCGGCCGGGAAGCCGATCTCG
GCTTGAACGAATTGTTAGGTGGCGGTACTTGGGTCGATATCAAAGTGCATCACTTCTTCCCGTATGCCCA
ACTTTGTATAGAGAGCCACTGCGGGATCGTCACCGTAATCTGCTTGCACGTAGATCACATAAGCACCAAG
CGCGTTGGCCTCATGCTTGAGGAGATTGATGAGCGCGGTGGCAATGCCCTGCCTCCGGTGCTCGCCGGAG
ACTGCGAGATCATAGATATAGATCTCACTACGCGGCTGCTCAAACTTGGGCAGAACGTAAGCCGCGAGAG
CGCCAACAACCGCTTCTTGGTCGAAGGCAGCAAGCGCGATGAATGTCTTACTACGGAGCAAGTTCCCGAG
GTAATCGGAGTCCGGCTGATGTTGGGAGTAGGTGGCTACGTCTCCGAACTCACGACCGAAAAGATCAAGA
GCAGCCCGCATGGATTTGACTTGGTCAGGGCCGAGCCTACATGTGCGAATGATGCCCATACTTGAGCCAC
CTAACTTTGTTTTAGGGCGACTGCCCTGCTGCGTAACATCGTTGCTGCTGCGTAACATCGTTGCTGCTCC
ATAACATCAAACATCGACCCACGGCGTAACGCGCTTGCTGCTTGGATGCCCGAGGCATAGACTGTACAAA
AAAACAGTCATAACAAGCCATGAAAACCGCCACTGCGCCGTTACCACCGCTGCGTTCGGTCAAGGTTCTG
GACCAGTTGCGTGAGCGCATACGCTACTTGCATTACAGTTTACGAACCGAACAGGCTTATGTCAATTCGA
TCCATTGCTGTTGACAAAGGGAATCAGGGGATCTTGAAGTTCCTATTCCGAAGTTCCTATTCTCTAGAAA
GTATAGGAACTTCAGAGCGCTTTTGAAGCTAATTCGATCATGCATGAGCTCTGTTGCTGACTCATACCAG
GTAGTCCGAGGAGCTTTATGCTTGTAAACCGTTTTGTGAAAAAATTTTTAAAATAAAAAAGGGGACCTCT
AGGGTCCCCAATTAATTAGTAATATAATCTATTAAAGGTCATTCAAAAGGTCATCCACCGGATCAATTCC
CCTGCTCGCGCAGGCTGGGTGCCAAGCTCTCGGGTAACATCAAGGCCCGATCCTTGGAGCCCTTGCCCTC
CCGCACGATGATCGTGCCGTGATCGAAATCCAGATCCTTGACCCGCAGTTGCAAACCCTCACTGATCCGC
TAGTCCGAGGCCTCGAGATGCTTAAAGCTTAGTGATGGTGATGATGATGTGCGGCCGCTTACGCCTTGTA
CAGCTCGTCCATGCCCAGGGTGATGCCGGCCGCGGTCACGAACTCCAGCAGAACCATGTGGTCGCGTTTT
TCGTTAGGATCTTTACTGAGTTTACTTTGGGTGGAGAGGTAATGGTTGTCAGGCAGCAGAACGGGGCCGT
CGCCGATGGGGGTATTTTGTTGATAATGGTCTGCGAGTTGAACACCGCCGTCTTCGATATTATGGCGGAT
TTTAAAATTAGCTTTGATGCCGTTTTTCTGTTTGTCAGCGGTGATGTAAACGTTGTCGGAGAAATAGTTG
TATTCGAGTTTGTGGCCCAGGATGTTACCGTCTTCCTTAAAATCAATGCCCTTCAGTTCGATGCGGTTGA
CCAGGGTATCGCCTTCGAATTTCACTTCGGCCCGAGTTTTGTAGTTGCCGTCGTCTTTGAAGAAAATGGT
GCGTTCTTGAACATAGCCTTCTGGCATGGCGCTTTTGAAGAAATCGTGTTGTTTCATATGGTCGGGGTAA
CGGGCAAAGCATTGGACGCCCCAGCTCAAGGTGGTCACGAGGGTAGGCCAAGGAACAGGGAGTTTGCCGG
TAGTGCAGATAAATTTCAGGGTCAGTTTGCCGTAAGTTGCATCGCCCTCGCCTTCGCCGCTCACGGAAAA
TTTATGGCCATTCACGTCGCCATCGAGTTCCACGAGGATTGGCACAACGCCGGTAAAGAGCTCTTCGCCC
TTGGAATTCATATGTATATCTCCTTCTTAAAGTTAAACAAAATTATTTCTTGAACGGGTTCGCTACCTGC
ATTACAGCCTACAGACCGAGAAGGCTTATGTCTACTGGGCCAAGGCATTTGTGTTGTGGACGGCCCGCAG
CCTTGGTGGGTTTCGACATCCGCGCGAAATGGGGCAAGCTGAAGTCGAGGGTTTTCTGACCATGCTCGCC
ACCGAGAAGCAAGTGGCGCCGGCCACCCACCGGCAGGCGCTCAACGCGCTGTTGTTCTTGTATCGGCTCG
CGAAGGCCTTGCAGGCCAACCAGATAAGTGAAATCTAGTTCCAAACTATTTTGTCATTTTTAATTTTCGT
ATTAGCTTACGACGCTACACCCAGTTCCCATCTATTTTGTCACTCTTCCCTAAATAATCCTTAAAAACTC
CATTTCCACCCCTCCCAGTTCCCAACTATTTTGTCCGCCCACAGCGGGGCATTTTTCTTCCTGTTATGTT
TGGGCGCTGCATTAATGAATCGGCCAACGCGCGGGGAGAGGCGGTTTGCGTATTGGGCGCTCTTCCGCTT
CCTCGCTCACTGACCCGCTGCGCTCGGTCGTTCGGCTGCGGCGAGCGGTATCAGAGCTTATCGGCCAGCC
TCGCAGAGCAGGATTCCCGTTGAGCACCGCCAGGTGCGAATAAGGGACAGTGAAGAAGGAACACCCGCTC
GCGGGTGGGCCTACTTCACCTATCCTGCCCGGCTGACGCCGTTGGATACACCAAGGAAAGTCTACACGAA
CCCTTTGGCAAAATCCTGTATATCGTGCGAAAAAGGATGGATATACCGAAAAAATCGCTATAATGACCCC
GAAGCAGGGTTATGCAGCGGAAAGTATACCTTAAGGAATCCCCTGATAACGCAGGAAAGAACATGTGAGC
AAAAGGCCAGCAAAAGGCCAGGAACCGTAAAAAGGCCGCGTTGCTGGCGTTTTTCCATAGGCTCCGCCCC
CCTGACGAGCATCACAAAAATCGACGCTCGAGTCAGAGGTGGCGAAACCCGACAGGACTATAAAGATACC
AGGCGTTTCCCCCTGGAAGCTCCCTCGTGCGCTCTCCTGTTCCGACCCTGCCGCTTACCGGATACCTGTC
CGCCTTTCTCCCTTCGGGAAGCGTGGCGCTTTCTCATAGCTCACGCTGTAGGTATCTCAGTTCGGTGTAG
GTCGTTCGCTCCAAGCTGGGCTGTGTGCACGAACCCCCCGTTCAGCCCGACCGCTGCGCCTTATCCGGTA
ACTATCGTCTTGAGTCCAACCCGGTAAGACACGACTTATCGCCACTGGCAGCAGCCACTGGTAACAGGAT
TAGCAGAGCGAGGTATGTAGGCGGTGCTACAGAGTTCTTGAAGTGGTGGCCTAACTACGGCTACACTAGA
AGAACAGTATTTGGTATCTGCGCTCTGCTGAAGCCAGTTACCTTCGGAAAAAGAGTTGGTAGCTCTTGAT
CCGGCAAACAAACCACCGCTGGTAGCGGTGGTTTTTTTGTTTGCAAGCAGCAGATTACGCGCAGAAAAAA
AGGATCTCAAGAAGATCCTTTGATCTTTTCTACGGGGTCTGACGCTCAGTGGAACGAAAACTCACGTTAA
GGGATTTTGGTCATGAGATTATCAAAAAGGATCTTCACCTAGATCCTTTTAAATTAAAAATGAAGTTTTA
AATCAATCTAAAGTATATATGAGTAAACTTGGTCTGACAGTTACCAATGCTTAATCAGTGAGGCACCTAT
CTCAGCGATCTGTCTATTTCGTTCATCCATAGTTGCCTGACTCCCCGTCGTGTAGATAACTACGATACGG
GAGGGCTTACCATCTGGCCCCAGTGCTGCAATGATACCGCGAGACCCACGCTCACCGGCTCCAGATTTAT
CAGCAATAAACCAGCCAGCCGGAAGGGCCGAGCGCAGAAGTGGTCCTGCAACTTTATCCGCCTCCATCCA
GTCTATTAATTGTTGCCGGGAAGCTAGAGTAAGTAGTTCGCCAGTTAATAGTTTGCGCAACGTTGTTGCC
ATTGCTACAGGCATCGTGGTGTCACGCTCGTCGTTTGGTATGGCTTCATTCAGCTCCGGTTCCCAACGAT
CAAGGCGAGTTACATGATCCCCCATGTTGTGCAAAAAAGCGGTTAGCTCCTTCGGTCCTCCGATCGTTGT
CAGAAGTAAGTTGGCCGCAGTGTTATCACTCATGGTTATGGCAGCACTGCATAATTCTCTTACTGTCATG
CCATCCGTAAGATGCTTTTCTGTGACTGGTGAGTACTCAACCAAGTCATTCTGAGAATAGTGTATGCGGC
GACCGAGTTGCTCTTGCCCGGCGTCAATACGGGATAATACCGCGCCACATAGCAGAACTTTAAAAGTGCT
CATCATTGGAAAACGTTCTTCGGGGCGAAAACTCTCAAGGATCTTACCGCTGTTGAGATCCAGTTCGATG
TAACCCACTCGTGCACCCAACTGATCTTCAGCATCTTTTACTTTCACCAGCGTTTCTGGGTGAGCAAAAA
CAGGAAGGCAAAATGCCGCAAAAAAGGGAATAAGGGCGACACGGAAATGTTGAATACTCATACTCTTCCT
TTTTCAATATTATTGAAGCATTTATCAGGGTTATTGTCTCATGAGCGGATACATATTTGAATGTATTTAG
AAAAATAAACAAATAGGGGTTCCGCGCACATTTCCCCGAAAAGTGCCACCTGACGTCTAAGAAACCATTA
TTATCATGACATTAACCTATAAAAATAGGCGTATCACGAGGCCCTTTCGTC
Features (pLannotate 1.2.2; 22 found; start..end, strand, type, name):
    137..236     +  misc_feature   bom (fragment): basis of mobility region from pBR322
    242..310     -  CDS            lacZα (fragment): LacZα fragment of β-galactosidase; lacZ fragment
    382..580     -  mobile_element Tn7R (fragment): mini-Tn7 element (right end of the Tn7 transposon) Tn7
    584..608     -  misc_feature   MCS (fragment): pBluescript multiple cloning site
    629..723     +  terminator     lambda t0 terminator: transcription terminator from phage lambda
    733..762     +  CDS            CmR (fragment): chloramphenicol acetyltransferase confers resistance to chloramphenicol
    826..912     +  terminator     rrnB T1 terminator: Escherichia coli rrnB; transcription terminator T1 from the E. coli rrnB gene
    972..1005    +  protein_bind   FRT (minimal): supports FLP-mediated excision but not integration (Turan and Bode, 2011) FLP recombinase from the Saccharomyces cerevisiae 2μ plasmid
   1135..1668    -  CDS            GmR: gentamycin acetyltransferase; aacC1; confers resistance to gentamycin
   1857..1885    -  promoter       Pc promoter: intI1 (promoter lies within the coding sequence); class 1 integron promoter
   1926..1973    +  protein_bind   FRT: FLP-mediated recombination occurs in the 8-bp core sequence TCTAGAAA (Turan and Bode, 2011). FLP recombinase from the Saccharomyces cerevisiae 2μ plasmid
   2172..2309    -  CDS            int (fragment): INT2_ECOLX - Protein inferred from homology: Swiss-Prot protein existence level 3. Putative integrase believed to be involved in the insertion of antibiotic resistance genes into plasmids and transposons. From Escherichia coli.
   2375..3091    -  CDS            mTurquoise2: mTurquoise2 is a basic (constitutively fluorescent) cyan fluorescent protein published in 2012, derived from Aequorea victoria. It is reported to be a rapidly-maturing monomer with very low acid sensitivity.
   3099..3121    -  RBS            RBS: efficient ribosome binding site from bacteriophage T7 gene 10 (Olins and Rangwala, 1989)
   3132..3353    +  CDS            int (fragment): INT2_ECOLX - Protein inferred from homology: Swiss-Prot protein existence level 3. Putative integrase believed to be involved in the insertion of antibiotic resistance genes into plasmids and transposons. From Escherichia coli.
   3378..3543    -  mobile_element Tn7L: mini-Tn7 element (left end of the Tn7 transposon) Tn7
   3576..3630    -  CDS            lacI (fragment): lac repressor; lacI; The lac repressor binds to the lac operator to inhibit transcription in E. coli. This inhibition can be relieved by adding lactose or isopropyl-β-D-thiogalactopyranoside (IPTG).
   3702..3810    -  oriT           oriT: incP origin of transfer
   4042..4630    -  rep_origin     ori: high-copy-number ColE1/pMB1/pBR322/pUC origin of replication
   4801..5661    -  CDS            AmpR: β-lactamase; bla; confers resistance to ampicillin, carbenicillin, and related antibiotics
   5662..5766    -  promoter       AmpR promoter: bla
   5861..35      +  CDS            rop (fragment) (across the origin): Rop protein, which maintains plasmids at low copy number; rop
