[The description below was written by a language model from this plasmid's Addgene catalogue record and pLannotate feature annotations shown in this document.]
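Description:
pUC18T-mini-Tn7T-Gm-Pc-mTurquoise2 is a roughly 5.9 kb mini-Tn7 delivery plasmid built on the pUC18T-mini-Tn7T-Gm backbone. It is designed to place a cyan fluorescent protein gene in single copy at the chromosomal attTn7 site of bacteria, in particular root-colonizing pseudomonads. In E. coli it replicates at high copy from a ColE1/pUC-type origin and carries both a β-lactamase gene (ampicillin resistance) on the backbone and a gentamicin acetyltransferase gene (aacC1) within the transposon. An incP oriT outside the transposon ends allows the plasmid to be mobilized by conjugation into recipient strains. The pUC origin generally does not replicate in pseudomonads, so the plasmid would behave there as a suicide vector. No transposase genes are annotated, so the Tn7 transposition functions would have to be supplied in trans.

The transposable segment lies between the Tn7R and Tn7L ends. It contains mTurquoise2, codon optimized for Pseudomonas fluorescens, preceded by a phage T7 gene 10 ribosome binding site. According to the record it is driven by the Pc promoter of class 1 integrons. The integrase gene fragments annotated next to the reporter are consistent with this, because Pc lies within the intI1 coding sequence, although the only Pc feature called in the table is the copy upstream of the gentamicin marker. Lambda t0 and rrnB T1 terminators near Tn7R insulate the insertion from transcriptional read-through. The gentamicin cassette is flanked by FRT sites, so FLP recombinase can excise the marker after integration and leave an unmarked fluorescent strain. Repository sequencing found a single-base change in the first FRT site relative to the depositor's sequence, and that site is annotated there only as a minimal FRT. The effect of this change on FLP excision is unknown. The construct is used for stable, constitutive fluorescent tagging of bacteria for imaging.
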