Addgene plasmid #111259: pUC18T-mini-Tn7T-Gm-Pc-mTurquoise2
Purpose: mini-Tn7 vector for insertion of mTurquoise2 (codon optimized for P. fluorescens) at bacterial attTn7 site
Depositing lab: Rosemarie Wilton. Depositing organization: Argonne National Laboratory. Publication: A New Suite of Plasmid Vectors for Fluorescence-Based Imaging of Root Colonizing Pseudomonads. Wilton R, Ahrendt AJ, Shinde S, Sholto-Douglas DJ, Johnson JL, Brennan MB, Kemner KM. Front Plant Sci. 2018 Feb 1;8:2242. doi: 10.3389/fpls.2017.02242. eCollection 2017. PubMed 29449848.
Backbone
  Vector backbone: pUC18T-mini-Tn7T-Gm
  Backbone manufacturer: Herbert Schweizer
  Total vector size (bp): 5859
  Vector type: Bacterial Expression
  Selectable markers: Ampicillin
Growth in bacteria
  Bacterial resistance: Gentamicin, 10 μg/mL
  Growth temperature: 37°C
  Growth strain: DH5alpha
  Copy number: High Copy
Gene/Insert
  Gene/Insert name: mTurquoise2
  Species: Synthetic
  Mutation: mTurquoise2 is codon optimized for expression in P. fluorescens
  Promoter: Pc
  Cloning method: Gibson Cloning
  Sequencing primers: 5′ NA
Terms and licenses: Academic/Nonprofit Terms; Industry Terms: Not Available to Industry
Depositor comments: Please note that Addgene NGS results identified a 963T>A mutation in first FRT site compared to the depositing lab's sequence. The effect of this variant on FLP recombination efficiency is unknown.
How to cite: pUC18T-mini-Tn7T-Gm-Pc-mTurquoise2 was a gift from Rosemarie Wilton (Addgene plasmid # 111259 ; http://n2t.net/addgene:111259 ; RRID:Addgene_111259)
